>Addgene plasmid #199983 | YP42 | addgene full sequence | sequence record 405094 | Addgene NGS Result
TTCTACTTTTTTTTTTTTCCGCGCCACAGAGGGGCCCTCCTTGAAGGGGGCGGTGACTGAAATTTTAGCA
TGTGAAAAAATTTTTTTTAATCCTCATTTTTTAAATATAAAAGGGTCCCTGGGTTTGCGTACTTTATCCG
TCATTTTTTTTCTTTCATAACACCAATTTTTAACTAAGTAACTTAAAGAGGAGAAAGGTACCATGGTCAG
TGTCATCAAAGAAGAAATGAAGATCAAGTTGCACATGGAAGGTAACGTTAATGGTCATGCCTTTGTTATT
GAAGGTGATGGTAAAGGTAAACCATACGATGGTACTCAAACTTTGAACTTGACTGTCAAAGAAGGTGCTC
CATTGCCATTCTCTTACGATATTTTGACTAACGCCTTCCAATACGGTAATAGAGCTTTTACTAAGTACCC
AGCCGATATCCCAGATTACTTTAAGCAAACTTTTCCAGAAGGTTACTCCTGGGAAAGAACTATGTCTTAC
GAAGATAACGCTATCTGCAACGTCAGATCCGAAATTTCTATGGAAGGTGATTGCTTCATCTACAAGATCA
GATTCGATGGTAAGAACTTTCCACCAAATGGTCCAGTCATGCAAAAAAAGACTTTGAAGTGGGAACCATC
CACCGAAATGATGTATGTTAGAGATGGTTTCTTGATGGGTGATGTCAATATGGCTTTGTTGTTGGAAGGT
GGTGGTCATCATAGATGTGATTTCAAGACTTCTTACAAGGCCAAGAAGGTTGTTCAATTGCCAGATGCTC
ATAAGATCGATCACAGAATCGAAATCTTGTCCCACGATAGAGATTACTCCAAGGTTAAGTTGTACGAAAA
CGCTGTTGCTAGAAACTCTTTGTTGCCATCTCAAGCTTCTAAGTAACATGTAATTAGTTATGTCACGCTT
ACATTCACGCCCTCCCCCCACATCCGCTCTAACCGAAAAGGAAGGAGTTAGACAACCTGAAGTCTAGGTC
CCTATTTATTTTTTTATAGTTATGTTAGTATTAAGAACGTTATTTATATTTCAAATTTTTCTTTTTTTTC
TGTACAGACGCGTGTACGCATGTAACATTATACTGAAAACCTTGCTTGAGAAGGTTTTGGGACGCTCGAA
GGCTTTGTGGAGGTCGACACGAGCGACTGAGTTCGGACGTCACGACCTGCCTGGATATCGTGCACCGCTC
GTGCACTGACGTCATGATCGACGAGTCGCACAGAGGCCTCTGACACTGACTCGACCTGACTAGCGTCGAG
CAGTGACGACCTGCCCGGGCACAGCAACTGTGCCACTCGTCTGATCCGTCGTCCCATCGGCTGAATCGAT
GCCTCGTCCCCGCCGGGTCACCCGGCCAGCGACATGGAGGCCCAGAATACCCTCCTTGACAGTCTTGACG
TGCGCAGCTCAGGGGCATGATGTGACTGTCGCCCGTACATTTAGCCCATACATCCCCATGTATAATCATT
TGCATCCATACATTTTGATGGCCGCACGGCGCGAAGCAAAAATTACGGCACCTCGCTGCAGACCTGCGAG
CAGGGAAACGCTCCCCTCACAGACGCGTTGAATTGTCCCCACGCCGCGCCCCTGTAGAGAAATATAAAAG
GTTAGGATTTGCCACTGAGGTTCTTCTTTCATATACTTCCTTTTAAAATCTTGCTAGGATACAGTTCTCA
CATCACATCCGAACATAAACAACCATGGGTAAAAAGCCTGAACTCACCGCGACGTCTGTCGAGAAGTTTC
TGATCGAAAAGTTCGACAGCGTCTCCGACCTGATGCAGCTCTCGGAGGGCGAAGAATCTCGTGCTTTCAG
CTTCGATGTAGGAGGGCGTGGATATGTCCTGCGGGTAAATAGCTGCGCCGATGGTTTCTACAAAGATCGT
TATGTTTATCGGCACTTTGCATCGGCCGCGCTCCCGATTCCGGAAGTGCTTGACATTGGGGAGTTCCGCG
AGAGCCTGACCTATTGCATCTCCCGCCGTGCACAGGGTGTCACGTTGCAAGACCTGCCTGAAACCGAACT
GCCCGCTGTTCTGCAGCCGGTCGCGGAGGCCATGGATGCGATCGCTGCGGCCGATCTTAGCCAGACGAGC
GGGTTCGGCCCATTCGGACCGCAAGGAATCGGTCAATACACTACATGGCGTGATTTCATATGCGCGATTG
CTGATCCCCATGTGTATCACTGGCAAACTGTGATGGACGACACCGTCAGTGCGTCCGTCGCGCAGGCTCT
CGATGAGCTGATGCTTTGGGCCGAGGACTGCCCCGAAGTCCGGCACCTCGTGCACGCGGATTTCGGCTCC
AACAATGTCCTGACGGACAATGGCCGCATAACAGCGGTCATTGACTGGAGCGAGGCGATGTTCGGGGATT
CCCAATACGAGGTCGCCAACATCTTCTTCTGGAGGCCGTGGTTGGCTTGTATGGAGCAACAGACGCGCTA
CTTCGAGCGGAGGCATCCGGAGCTTGCAGGATCGCCGCGGCTCCGGGCGTATATGCTCCGCATTGGTCTT
GACCAACTCTATCAGAGCTTGGTTGACGGCAATTTCGATGATGCAGCTTGGGCGCAGGGTCGATGCGACG
CAATCGTCCGATCCGGAGCCGGGACTGTCGGGCGTACACAAATCGCCCGCAGAAGCGCGGCCGTCTGGAC
CGATGGCTGTGTAGAAGTACTCGCCGATAGTGGAAACCGACGCCCCAGCACTCGTCCGAGGGCAAAGGAA
TAATCAGTACTGACAATAAAAAGATTCTTGTTTTCAAGAACTTGTCATTTGTATAGTTTTTTTATATTGT
AGTTGTTCTATTTTAATCAAATGTTAGCGTGATTTATATTTTTTTTCGCCTCGACATCATCTGCCCAGAT
GCGAAGTTAAGTGCGCAGAAAGTAATATCATGCGTCAATCGTATGTGAATGCTGGTCGCTATACTGCTAT
CGATGTGGCAGTGCGTCCAGCTCAGTCAGACTCAGTCCTGGTGTCGTCAGCCTGTGAGCAAAAGGCCAGC
AAAAGGCCAGGAACCGTAAAAAGGCCGCGTTGCTGGCGTTTTTCCATAGGCTCCGCCCCCCTGACGAGCA
TCACAAAAATCGACGCTCAAGTCAGAGGTGGCGAAACCCGACAGGACTATAAAGATACCAGGCGTTTCCC
CCTGGAAGCTCCCTCGTGCGCTCTCCTGTTCCGACCCTGCCGCTTACCGGATACCTGTCCGCCTTTCTCC
CTTCGGGAAGCGTGGCGCTTTCTCATAGCTCACGCTGTAGGTATCTCAGTTCGGTGTAGGTCGTTCGCTC
CAAGCTGGGCTGTGTGCACGAACCCCCCGTTCAGCCCGACCGCTGCGCCTTATCCGGTAACTATCGTCTT
GAGTCCAACCCGGTAAGACACGACTTATCGCCACTGGCAGCAGCCACTGGTAACAGGATTAGCAGAGCGA
GGTATGTAGGCGGTGCTACAGAGTTCTTGAAGTGGTGGCCTAACTACGGCTACACTAGAAGAACAGTATT
TGGTATCTGCGCTCTGCTGAAGCCAGTTACCTTCGGAAAAAGAGTTGGTAGCTCTTGATCCGGCAAACAA
ACCACCGCTGGTAGCGGTGGTTTTTTTGTTTGCAAGCAGCAGATTACGCGCAGAAAAAAAGGATCTCAAG
AAGATCCTTTGATCTTTTCTACGGGGTCTGACGCTCAGTGGAACGAAAACTCACGTTAAGGGATTTTGGT
CATGAGATTATCAAAAAGGATCTTCACCTAGATCCTTTTAAATTAAAAATGAAGTTTTAAATCAATCTAA
AGTATATATGAGTAAACTTGGTCTGACAGTTACCAATGCTTAATCAGTGAGGCACCTATCTCAGCGATCT
GTCTATTTCGTTCATCCATAGTTGCCTGACTCCCCGTCGTGTAGATAACTACGATACGGGAGGGCTTACC
ATCTGGCCCCAGTGCTGCAATGATACCGCGAGACCCACGCTCACCGGCTCCAGATTTATCAGCAATAAAC
CAGCCAGCCGGAAGGGCCGAGCGCAGAAGTGGTCCTGCAACTTTATCCGCCTCCATCCAGTCTATTAATT
GTTGCCGGGAAGCTAGAGTAAGTAGTTCGCCAGTTAATAGTTTGCGCAACGTTGTTGCCATTGCTACAGG
CATCGTGGTGTCACGCTCGTCGTTTGGTATGGCTTCATTCAGCTCCGGTTCCCAACGATCAAGGCGAGTT
ACATGATCCCCCATGTTGTGCAAAAAAGCGGTTAGCTCCTTCGGTCCTCCGATCGTTGTCAGAAGTAAGT
TGGCCGCAGTGTTATCACTCATGGTTATGGCAGCACTGCATAATTCTCTTACTGTCATGCCATCCGTAAG
ATGCTTTTCTGTGACTGGTGAGTACTCAACCAAGTCATTCTGAGAATAGTGTATGCGGCGACCGAGTTGC
TCTTGCCCGGCGTCAATACGGGATAATACCGCGCCACATAGCAGAACTTTAAAAGTGCTCATCATTGGAA
AACGTTCTTCGGGGCGAAAACTCTCAAGGATCTTACCGCTGTTGAGATCCAGTTCGATGTAACCCACTCG
TGCACCCAACTGATCTTCAGCATCTTTTACTTTCACCAGCGTTTCTGGGTGAGCAAAAACAGGAAGGCAA
AATGCCGCAAAAAAGGGAATAAGGGCGACACGGAAATGTTGAATACTCATACTCTTCCTTTTTCAATATT
ATTGAAGCATTTATCAGGGTTATTGTCTCATGAGCGGATACATATTTGAATGTATTTAGAAAAATAAACA
AATAGGGGTTCCGCGCACATTTCCCCGAAAAGTGCCACCTGATGCGGTGTGAAATACCGCACAGATGCGT
AAGGAGAAAATACCGCATCAGGGTCAGTCACAGTGGAGCCTAGCACTCACTCAGCGTGACGGCTCAGAGC
AGAATTCACGAGCCAGAAATAGTAACTTTTGCCTAAATCACAAATTGCAAAATTTAATTGCTTGCAAAAG
GTCACATGCTTATAATCAACTTTTTTAAAAATTTAAAATACTTTTTTATTTTTTATTTTTAAACATAAAT
GAAATAATTTATTTATTGTTTATGATTACCGAAACATAAAACCTGCTCAAGAAAAAGAAACTGTTTTGTC
CTTGGAAAAAAAGCACTACCTAGGAGCGGCCAAAATGCCGGCTTACATTTTATGTTAGCTGGTGGACTGA
CGCCAGAAAATGTTGGTGATGCGCTTAGATTAAATGGCGTTATTGGTGTTGATGTAAGCGGAGGTGTGGA
GACAAATGGTGTAAAAGACTCTAACAAAATAGCAAATTTCGTCAAAAATGCTAAGAAATAGGTTATTACT
GAGTAGTATTTATTTAAGTATTGTTTGTGCACTTGCCTGCAAGCCTTTTGAAAAGCAAGCATAAAAGATC
TAAACATAAAATCTGTAAAATAACAAGATGTAAAGATAATGCTAAATCATTTGGCTTTTTGATTGATTGT
ACAGGAAAATATACATCGCAGGGGGTTGACTTTTACCATTTCACCGCAATGGAATTAAACTTGTTGAAGA
GAATGTTCACAGGCGCATACGCTACAATGACCCGATTCTTGCTAGCCGAATTCCAGTCAGGCTGCTAGCA
CCAGAGCTACGTGACCGCAGGACTAGCTCCAGCTGAGCGACACGCGAACAGGTGTAGAGTCAGTCGTGCT
GCAAGGTCGCACTAATACGACTCACTATAGGG
Features (pLannotate 1.2.2; 11 found; start..end, strand, type, name):
    209..877     +  CDS            mUkG: mUkG is a basic (constitutively fluorescent) green fluorescent protein published in 2008, derived from Sarcophyton sp.. It has moderate acid sensitivity.
    932..1121    +  terminator     CYC1 terminator: S. cerevisiae CYC1; transcription terminator for CYC1
   1361..2936    +  gene           hphMX6: yeast selectable marker conferring hygromycin resistance
   2739..2936    +  terminator     TEF terminator: Ashbya gossypii TEF terminator
   3051..3639    -  rep_origin     ori: high-copy-number ColE1/pMB1/pBR322/pUC origin of replication
   3810..4670    -  CDS            AmpR: β-lactamase; bla; confers resistance to ampicillin, carbenicillin, and related antibiotics
   4671..4775    -  promoter       AmpR promoter: bla
   4802..4852    +  misc_feature   bom (fragment): basis of mobility region from pBR322
   4981..5150    -  misc_feature   CEN4 (fragment): S. cerevisiae CEN4 centromere
   5151..5577    +  rep_origin     ARS1 (fragment): S. cerevisiae autonomously replicating sequence ARS1
   5683..5701    +  promoter       T7 promoter: promoter for bacteriophage T7 RNA polymerase
