[The description below was written by a language model from this plasmid's Addgene catalogue record and pLannotate feature annotations shown in this document.]
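Description:
YP42 is a yeast/E. coli shuttle vector of about 5.7 kb, built on the pRCVS6H backbone by Gibson cloning, that expresses a green fluorescent reporter from a synthetic yeast promoter designated number 42. In E. coli it replicates from a ColE1/pUC-type origin and is selected with ampicillin through the β-lactamase gene and its native promoter. A short fragment of the pBR322 bom region is also present. The catalogue lists the plasmid as low copy in bacteria, although the annotated origin is of the type usually described as high copy; the record does not explain this difference. In Saccharomyces cerevisiae the plasmid is maintained through fragments of the CEN4 centromere and the ARS1 replication origin, an arrangement that typically gives stable, low-copy episomal inheritance. Yeast selection relies on the hphMX6 cassette, which confers hygromycin resistance and ends in the Ashbya gossypii TEF terminator.

The payload is a single reporter unit. The catalogue calls the insert GFP of synthetic origin, while automated annotation matches the open reading frame to mUkG, a constitutively fluorescent green protein derived from a Sarcophyton soft coral. The coding sequence is followed by the S. cerevisiae CYC1 terminator. The synthetic promoter itself is not annotated in the feature table, but it presumably occupies the unannotated stretch just upstream of the reporter. A T7 promoter lies near the end of the sequence record, which on the circular plasmid places it a little over 200 bp upstream of the reporter and in the same orientation. Its intended role is not stated. The construct appears to be one member of a numbered series of synthetic regulatory elements, with fluorescence serving as a readout of promoter strength in yeast. The associated work concerns cross-kingdom expression of synthetic genetic elements.
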