Addgene plasmid #199983: YP42
Purpose: Yeast/E coli shuttle vector expressing GFP from synthetic yeast promoter 42
Depositing lab: Farren Isaacs. Depositing organization: Yale University. Publication: Cross-kingdom expression of synthetic genetic elements promotes discovery of metabolites in the human microbiome. Patel JR, Oh J, Wang S, Crawford JM, Isaacs FJ. Cell. 2022 Apr 28;185(9):1487-1505.e14. doi: 10.1016/j.cell.2022.03.008. Epub 2022 Apr 1. PubMed 35366417.
Backbone
  Vector backbone: pRCVS6H
  Vector type: Yeast Expression
  Selectable markers: Hygromycin
Growth in bacteria
  Bacterial resistance: Ampicillin, 100 μg/mL
  Growth temperature: 37°C
  Growth strain: BL21
  Copy number: Low Copy
Gene/Insert
  Gene/Insert name: GFP
  Species: Synthetic
  Cloning method: Gibson Cloning
Terms and licenses: Academic/Nonprofit Terms; Industry Terms: Not Available to Industry
How to cite: YP42 was a gift from Farren Isaacs (Addgene plasmid # 199983 ; http://n2t.net/addgene:199983 ; RRID:Addgene_199983)
