>Addgene plasmid #199983 | YP42 | depositor partial sequence | sequence record 387818 | Promoter Sequence
TTCTACTTTTTTTTTTTTCCGCGCCACAGAGGGGCCCTCCTTGAAGGGGGCGGTGACTGAAATTTTAGCA
TGTGAAAAAATTTTTTTTAATCCTCATTTTTTAAATATAAAAGGGTCCCTGGGTTTGCGTACTTTATCCG
TCATTTTTTTTCTTTCATAACACCAATTTTTAACTAAGTAA
